Addgene plasmid #116005: pSW505 - pOp4:3xGFP-NLS
Purpose: destination vector for GreenGate cloning method, contains 2x a set of modules from A-F, "Driver line", tissues-specific promoter, Dex-inducible mTurquoise2 expression
Depositing lab: Sebastien Wolf. Depositing organization: Universitaet Heidelberg. Publication: A Comprehensive Toolkit for Inducible, Cell Type-Specific Gene Expression in Arabidopsis. Schurholz AK, Lopez-Salmeron V, Li Z, Forner J, Wenzl C, Gaillochet C, Augustin S, Vilches-Barro A, Fuchs M, Gebert M, Lohmann JU, Greb T, Wolf S. Plant Physiol. 2018 Jul 19. pii: pp.18.00463. doi: 10.1104/pp.18.00463. PubMed 30026289.
Backbone
  Vector backbone: Z001
  Vector type: Plant Expression
  Selectable markers: Sulfadiazine, GFP
Growth in bacteria
  Bacterial resistance: Spectinomycin, 50 μg/mL
  Growth temperature: 37°C
  Growth strain: NEB Stable
  Copy number: High Copy
Gene/Insert
  Gene/Insert name: pOp4:B-dummy:3xGFP:linker-NLS:tUBQ10::SulfR
  Species: A. thaliana (mustard weed)
  Insert size (bp): 5171
  Tag / fusion protein: linker-NLS (C terminal on insert)
  Cloning method: Restriction Enzyme; 5′ cloning site Unknown (unknown if destroyed); 3′ cloning site Unknown (unknown if destroyed)
Terms and licenses: Academic/Nonprofit Terms; Industry Terms: Not Available to Industry
How to cite: pSW505 - pOp4:3xGFP-NLS was a gift from Sebastien Wolf (Addgene plasmid # 116005 ; http://n2t.net/addgene:116005 ; RRID:Addgene_116005)
