[The description below was written by a language model from this plasmid's Addgene catalogue record and pLannotate feature annotations shown in this document.]
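Description:
pSW505 - pOp4:3xGFP-NLS is a plant expression binary vector assembled by GreenGate cloning in the Z001 destination backbone, intended for T-DNA delivery into Arabidopsis thaliana. The sequenced plasmid is about 7.8 kb. It is maintained in E. coli through a high-copy ColE1/pUC-type origin and selected with spectinomycin via the aadA gene. A pSa origin is also present, the type of replicon that supports propagation in Agrobacterium when the required replication function is provided. Nopaline-type left and right border repeats (the left one annotated as truncated) delimit the region transferred to the plant genome.

Within the borders, the payload begins with the pOp4 promoter, annotated as four symmetric lac operator sites upstream of a minimal CaMV 35S promoter. This synthetic promoter is essentially silent by itself and is switched on when a lac-repressor-based chimeric transcription factor binds the operators. In the associated toolkit this activator is supplied by dexamethasone-inducible, cell type-specific driver lines. The promoter controls three tandem mEGFP coding sequences followed, according to the catalogue entry, by a C-terminal linker-NLS and the UBQ10 terminator, giving a bright nuclear-localised green reporter. Downstream, a MAS promoter drives a pea RuBisCO small subunit transit peptide fragment fused to sulI, terminated by a CaMV poly(A) signal, which confers sulfadiazine resistance for selecting transformed plants.

The catalogue purpose text describes a two-module "driver line" with inducible mTurquoise2 expression, but the insert name and feature table show a single pOp4-driven 3xGFP-NLS cassette with no driver module or mTurquoise2. The construct therefore appears to be a reporter or effector for pOp-based trans-activation.
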