Features (pLannotate 1.2.2; 19 found; start..end, strand, type, name):
    534..556     +  misc_feature   LB T-DNA repeat: left border repeat from nopaline C58 T-DNA (truncated)
    694..713     +  protein_bind   lac operator (symmetric): The lac repressor binds to the lac operator to inhibit transcription in E. coli. This inhibition can be relieved by adding lactose or isopropyl-β-D-thiogalactopyranoside (IPTG). The symmetric lac operator was optimized for tight binding of lac repressor. lac repressor encoded by lacI
    746..765     +  protein_bind   lac operator (symmetric): The lac repressor binds to the lac operator to inhibit transcription in E. coli. This inhibition can be relieved by adding lactose or isopropyl-β-D-thiogalactopyranoside (IPTG). The symmetric lac operator was optimized for tight binding of lac repressor. lac repressor encoded by lacI
    798..817     +  protein_bind   lac operator (symmetric): The lac repressor binds to the lac operator to inhibit transcription in E. coli. This inhibition can be relieved by adding lactose or isopropyl-β-D-thiogalactopyranoside (IPTG). The symmetric lac operator was optimized for tight binding of lac repressor. lac repressor encoded by lacI
    850..869     +  protein_bind   lac operator (symmetric): The lac repressor binds to the lac operator to inhibit transcription in E. coli. This inhibition can be relieved by adding lactose or isopropyl-β-D-thiogalactopyranoside (IPTG). The symmetric lac operator was optimized for tight binding of lac repressor. lac repressor encoded by lacI
    893..939     +  promoter       minimal CaMV 35S promoter: minimal 35S promoter from cauliflower mosaic virus
    976..1692    +  CDS            mEGFP: mEGFP is a basic (constitutively fluorescent) green fluorescent protein published in 2002, derived from Aequorea victoria. It has moderate acid sensitivity.
   1750..2466    +  CDS            mEGFP: mEGFP is a basic (constitutively fluorescent) green fluorescent protein published in 2002, derived from Aequorea victoria. It has moderate acid sensitivity.
   2524..3241    +  CDS            mEGFP (fragment): enhanced GFP with monomerizing A206K mutation (Zacharias et al., 2002) mammalian codon-optimized
   4186..4566    +  promoter       MAS promoter: mannopine synthase promoter (Velten et al., 1984)
   4569..4742    +  CDS            RBCS.3A (fragment): RBS3_PEA - Experimental evidence at protein level: Swiss-Prot protein existence level 1. RuBisCO catalyzes two reactions: the carboxylation of D- ribulose 1,5-bisphosphate, the primary event in carbon dioxide fixation, as well as the oxidative fragmentation of the pentose substrate. Both reactions occur simultaneously and in competition at the same active site. Although the small subunit is not catalytic it is essential for maximal activity (Probable). Binds to abscisic acid (ABA); only half of the possible binding sites are occupied in the crystal; and there are indications this is a low affi
   4740..5576    +  CDS            sulI: DHP1_CORGT - Protein inferred from homology: Swiss-Prot protein existence level 3. Catalyzes the condensation of para-aminobenzoate (pABA) with 6-hydroxymethyl-7,8-dihydropterin diphosphate (DHPt-PP) to form 7,8- dihydropteroate (H2Pte), the immediate precursor of folate derivatives. From Corynebacterium glutamicum (Brevibacterium saccharolyticum).
   5591..5608    +  misc_feature   MCS (fragment): pUC18/19 multiple cloning site
   5647..5803    +  polyA_signal   CaMV poly(A) signal (fragment): cauliflower mosaic virus polyadenylation signal
   5859..5883    +  misc_feature   RB T-DNA repeat: right border repeat from nopaline C58 T-DNA
   5974..6562    -  rep_origin     ori: high-copy-number ColE1/pMB1/pBR322/pUC origin of replication
   6736..7521    -  CDS            aadA: S3AD_SHIFL - Experimental evidence at protein level: Swiss-Prot protein existence level 1. Mediates bacterial resistance to the antibiotics streptomycin and spectinomycin. From Shigella flexneri.
   7706..7807    +  CDS            TRA2_ECOLX (fragment): Protein predicted: Swiss-Prot protein existence level 4. Required for transposition of transposon Tn903. From Escherichia coli.
   7812..407     +  rep_origin     pSa ori (across the origin): origin of replication from bacterial plasmid pSa
>Addgene plasmid #116005 | pSW505 - pOp4:3xGFP-NLS | addgene full sequence | sequence record 227514 | Addgene NGS Result
TTTTTATCCCCGGAAGCCTGTGGATAGAGGGTAGTTATCCACGTGAAACCGCTAATGCCCCGCAAAGCCT
TGATTCACGGGGCTTTCCGGCCCGCTCCAAAAACTATCCACGTGAAATCGCTAATCAGGGTACGTGAAAT
CGCTAATCGGAGTACGTGAAATCGCTAATAAGGTCACGTGAAATCGCTAATCAAAAAGGCACGTGAGAAC
GCTAATAGCCCTTTCAGATCAACAGCTTGCAAACACCCCTCGCTCCGGCAAGTAGTTACAGCAAGTAGTA
TGTTCAATTAGCTTTTCAATTATGAATATATATATCAATTATTGGTCGCCCTTGGCTTGTGGACAATGCG
CTACGCGCACCGGCTCCGCCCGTGGACAACCGCAAGCGGTTGCCCACCGTCGAGCGCCTTTGCCCACAAC
CCGGCGGCCGGCCGCAACAGATCGTTTTATAAATTTTTTTTTTTGAAAAAGAAAAAGCCCGAAAGGCGGC
AACCTCTCGGGCTTCTGGATTTCCGATCCCCGGAATTAGATCTTGGCAGGATATATTGTGGTGTAACGTT
CTCGAACTAGGCTCGGACGAAGTAAGCGGCCGCAACCTTAATTAAACACGGCGCGCCAACAGCGATCGCA
CCAGGTACCACCTATGCATATGTCGAGCTCAAGAAATCTAGAAAGAAGAAAGGGAAGAGAAAGAATTGTG
AGCGCTCACAATTGAAAGACTAGAAAGAAGAAAGGGAAGAGAAAGAATTGTGAGCGCTCACAATTGAAAG
ACTAGAAAGAAGAAAGGGAAGAGAAAGAATTGTGAGCGCTCACAATTGAAAGACTAGAAAGAAGAAAGGG
AAGAGAAAGAATTGTGAGCGCTCACAATTGAAAGACTAGTGGATCGATCTTCGCAAGACCCTTCCTCTAT
ATAAGGAAGTTCATTTCATTTGGAGAGGACGAACAGTATTCAGTCGACTGGTACCAACAGGCTCCATGGT
TTCTAAAGGTGAAGAGTTGTTTACTGGAGTTGTGCCTATTCTCGTTGAACTTGATGGAGATGTGAACGGA
CACAAGTTCTCTGTTTCAGGAGAAGGAGAGGGAGATGCTACTTATGGAAAACTTACTTTGAAGTTTATTT
GTACTACTGGAAAACTTCCTGTTCCTTGGCCTACTTTGGTGACTACTCTTACTTATGGAGTGCAATGCTT
CTCAAGATACCCAGATCACATGAAGCAGCACGATTTCTTCAAATCTGCTATGCCTGAAGGTTATGTTCAA
GAGAGAACAATTTTCTTTAAGGATGATGGAAACTACAAAACTAGAGCTGAGGTTAAGTTTGAGGGAGATA
CATTGGTGAATAGAATTGAACTCAAGGGAATCGATTTCAAAGAGGATGGTAACATCCTTGGACATAAATT
GGAATACAACTACAACTCACACAACGTTTACATCATGGCTGATAAGCAAAAGAACGGAATTAAGGTGAAC
TTCAAGATCAGACATAACATCGAGGATGGATCTGTTCAGTTGGCTGATCACTATCAACAGAATACTCCAA
TTGGAGATGGACCAGTTCTTTTGCCTGATAACCATTACCTTTCTACACAGTCAAAGCTGTCTAAAGATCC
TAATGAGAAAAGAGATCACATGGTTCTCCTTGAGTTTGTGACTGCTGCAGGTATCACACTCGGTATGGAT
GAGCTTTACAAGGGTACCTCTGGATCTGGATCAGGTTCTGGTAGTGGTTCTGGTTCAGGATCTGCATGCA
TGGTTTCTAAGGGTGAGGAACTCTTCACTGGTGTTGTTCCTATCCTCGTTGAGCTTGATGGTGATGTGAA
CGGACATAAGTTCTCTGTTTCTGGTGAAGGTGAGGGTGATGCTACTTACGGAAAGCTTACTCTCAAGTTC
ATCTGTACCACTGGAAAGTTGCCTGTTCCTTGGCCTACTCTCGTTACTACTTTCACTTACGGTGTGCAGT
GCTTCTCAAGATACCCTGATCATATGAAGCAGCACGATTTCTTCAAGTCTGCTATGCCTGAGGGATACGT
GCAAGAGAGAACTATCTTCTTCAAGGATGATGGAAACTACAAGACCAGGGCTGAGGTTAAGTTCGAGGGT
GATACTCTTGTGAACAGGATCGAGCTTAAGGGAATCGATTTCAAAGAGGATGGTAACATCCTTGGACACA
AGCTTGAGTACAACTACAACTCTCACAACGTGTACATCATGGCTGATAAGCAGAAGAACGGAATCAAGGT
TAACTTCAAGATCAGGCACAACATCGAGGATGGATCTGTTCAGCTTGCTGATCATTACCAGCAGAACACT
CCTATTGGAGATGGACCTGTTCTTCTCCCTGATAACCATTACCTTTCTACCCAGTCTAAGCTCTCTAAAG
ATCCTAACGAGAAGAGGGATCATATGGTGCTCTTGGAGTTTGTTACTGCTGCTGGAATCACTCACGGAAT
GGATGAACTTTACAAGCCGCGGTCTGGAAGTGGTAGTGGAAGTGGATCAGGTAGTGGATCTGGAAGTACC
GGTATGGTGAGCAAGGGCGAGGAGCTGTTCACCGGGGTGGTGCCCATCCTGGTCGAGCTGGACGGCGACG
TAAACGGCCACAAGTTCAGCGTGTCCGGCGAGGGCGAGGGCGATGCCACCTACGGCAAGCTGACCCTGAA
GTTCATCTGCACCACCGGCAAGCTGCCCGTGCCCTGGCCCACCCTCGTGACCACCTTCACCTACGGCGTG
CAGTGCTTCAGCCGCTACCCCGACCACATGAAGCAGCACGACTTCTTCAAGTCCGCCATGCCCGAAGGCT
ACGTCCAGGAGCGCACCATCTTCTTCAAGGACGACGGCAACTACAAGACCCGCGCCGAGGTGAAGTTCGA
GGGCGACACCCTGGTGAACCGCATCGAGCTGAAGGGCATCGACTTCAAGGAGGACGGCAACATCCTGGGG
CACAAGCTGGAGTACAACTACAACAGCCACAACGTCTATATCATGGCCGACAAGCAGAAGAACGGCATCA
AGGTGAACTTCAAGATCCGCCACAACATCGAGGACGGCAGCGTGCAGCTCGCCGACCACTACCAGCAGAA
CACCCCCATCGGCGACGGCCCCGTGCTGCTGCCCGACAACCACTACCTGAGCACCCAGTCCAAGCTGAGC
AAAGACCCCAACGAGAAGCGCGATCACATGGTCCTGCTGGAGTTCGTGACCGCCGCCGGGATCACTCACG
GCATGGACGAGCTGTACAAGTCAGGTTCTGGTTCAGGTTCAGGTTCTGGATCTGGAAGTGGATCTGGATC
AGCGGCCGCATCTGAATTCAAGCGTGAAGAGCAAGCAAGGAAAGCTAAGGTGAACAATGAGAAAAAGACG
GAAATAGTGAAACCAGAGAGTTGTAGCAATGAAGGAGATGTCAAGGATCTGAAAAGAAAGGACTCTGAGG
ATGGAAACGAGGGTGAGGAAGAAGAAGCTTCTTCGAAACCGAAAAAGCCAAAAGTTGCTCTTTCTCATCT
TCAGGACATTGACGACACAGAAGCTGATCAAGAAGAAGAGTAACTGCATCTCGTCTCTGTTATGCTTAAG
AAGTTCAATGTTTCGTTTCATGTAAAACTTTGGTGGTTTGTGTTTTGGGGCCTTGTATAATCCCTGATGA
ATAAGTGTTCTACTATGTTTCCGTTCCTGTTATCTCTTTCTTTCTAATGACAAGTCGAACTTCTTCTTTA
TCATCGCTTCGTTTTTATTATCTGTGCTTCTTTTGTTTAATACGCCTGCAAAGTGACTCGACTCTGTTTA
GTGCAGTTCTGCGAAACTTGTAAATAGTCCAATTGTTGGCCTCTAGTAATAGATGTAGCGAAAGTGTTGA
GCTGTTGGGTTCTAAGGATGGCTTGAACATGTTAATCTTTTAGGTTCTGAGTATGATGAACATTCGTTGT
TGCTAAGAAATGCCTGTAATGTCCCACAAATGTAGAAAATGGTTCGTACCTTTGTCCAAGCATTGATATG
TCTGATGAGAGGAAACTGCAAGATACTGAGCTTGGTTTAACGAAGGAGAGGCAGTTTCTTCCTTCCAAAG
CATTTCATTTGACAATGCCTTGATCATCTTAAGTAGAGTTTCTGTTGTGGAAAGTTTGAAACTTTGAAGA
AACGACTCTCAAGTAAATTGATGATCACAAGTGAAAGTGTATGTTACTAGGATCCTTTTCAAATCAGTGC
GCAAGACGTGACGTAAGTATCCGAGTCAGTTTTTATTTTTCTACTAATTTGGTCGTTTATTTCGGCGTGT
AGGACATGGCAACCGGGCCTGAATTTCGCGGGTATTCTGTTTCTATTCCAACTTTTTCTTGATCCGCAGC
CATTAACGACTTTTGAATAGATACGCTGACACGCCAAGCCTCGCTAGTCAAAAGTGTACCAAACAACGCT
TTACAGCAAGAACGGAATGCGCGTGACGCTCGCGGTGACGCCATTTCGCCTTTTCAGAAATGGATAAATA
GCCTTGCTTCCTATTATATCTTCCCAAATTACCAATACATTACACTAGCATCTGAATTTCATAACCAATC
TCGATACACCAAATCGCCATGGCTTCTATGATATCCTCTTCAGCTGTGACTACAGTCAGCCGTGCTTCTA
CGGTGCAATCGGCCGCGGTGGCTCCATTCGGCGGCCTCAAATCCATGACTGGATTCCCAGTTAAGAAGGT
CAACACTGACATTACTTCCATTACAAGCAATGGTGGAAGAGTAAAGTGCATGGTGACGGTGTTCGGCATT
CTGAATCTCACCGAGGACTCCTTCTTCGATGAGAGCCGGCGGCTAGACCCCGCCGGCGCTGTCACCGCGG
CGATCGAAATGCTGCGAGTCGGATCAGACGTCGTGGATGTCGGACCGGCCGCCAGCCATCCGGACGCGAG
GCCTGTATCGCCGGCCGATGAGATCAGACGTATTGCGCCGCTCTTAGACGCCCTGTCCGATCAGATGCAC
CGTGTTTCAATCGACAGCTTCCAACCGGAAACCCAGCGCTATGCGCTCAAGCGCGGCGTGGGCTACCTGA
ACGATATCCAAGGATTTCCTGACCCTGCGCTCTATCCCGATATTGCTGAGGCGGACTGCAGGCTGGTGGT
TATGCACTCAGCGCAGCGGGATGGCATCGCCACCCGCACCGGTCACCTTCGACCCGAAGACGCGCTCGAC
GAGATTGTGCGGTTCTTCGAGGCGCGGGTTTCCGCCTTGCGACGGAGCGGGGTCGCTGCCGACCGGCTCA
TCCTCGATCCGGGGATGGGATTTTTCTTGAGCCCCGCACCGGAAACATCGCTGCACGTGCTGTCGAACCT
TCAAAAGCTGAAGTCGGCGTTGGGGCTTCCGCTACTTGTCTCGGTGTCGCGGAAATCCTTCTTGGGCGCC
ACCGTTGGCCTTCCTGTAAAGGATCTGGGTCCAGCGAGCCTTGCGGCGGAACTTCACGCGATCGGCAATG
GCGCTGACTACGTCCGCACCCACGCGCCTGGAGATCTGCGAAGCGCAATCACCATCTCGGAAACCCTCGC
GAAATTTCGCAGTCGCGACGCCAGAGACAGAGGGTTAGATCATGCCTAGCTTGGCTGCAGGTCGACCTGC
AGGCATGCCCGCTGAAATCACCAGTCTCTCTCTACAAATCTATCTCTCTCTATAATAATGTGTGAGTAGT
TCCCAGATAAGGGAATTAGGGTTCTTATAGGGTTTCGCTCATGTGTTGAGCATATAAGAAACCCTTAGTA
TGTATTTGTATTTGTAAAATACTTCTATCAATAAAATTTCTAATTCCTAAAACCAAAATCCAGGGGTACC
GTATTCTAGACCAAGCATGCACAGCTGGCGTTCTCAGCCAGATCCCCTTGACAGGATATATTGGCGGGTA
AACTAAGTCGCTGTATGTGTTTGTTTGAGATCTCATGTGAGCAAAAGGCCAGCAAAAGGCCAGGAACCGT
AAAAAGGCCGCGTTGCTGGCGTTTTTCCATAGGCTCCGCCCCCCTGACGAGCATCACAAAAATCGACGCT
CAAGTCAGAGGTGGCGAAACCCGACAGGACTATAAAGATACCAGGCGTTTCCCCCTGGAAGCTCCCTCGT
GCGCTCTCCTGTTCCGACCCTGCCGCTTACCGGATACCTGTCCGCCTTTCTCCCTTCGGGAAGCGTGGCG
CTTTCTCATAGCTCACGCTGTAGGTATCTCAGTTCGGTGTAGGTCGTTCGCTCCAAGCTGGGCTGTGTGC
ACGAACCCCCCGTTCAGCCCGACCGCTGCGCCTTATCCGGTAACTATCGTCTTGAGTCCAACCCGGTAAG
ACACGACTTATCGCCACTGGCAGCAGCCACTGGTAACAGGATTAGCAGAGCGAGGTATGTAGGCGGTGCT
ACAGAGTTCTTGAAGTGGTGGCCTAACTACGGCTACACTAGAAGAACAGTATTTGGTATCTGCGCTCTGC
TGAAGCCAGTTACCTTCGGAAGAAGAGTTGGTAGCTCTTGATCCGGCAAACAAACCACCGCTGGTAGCGG
TGGTTTTTTTGTTTGCAAGCAGCAGATTACGCGCAGAAAAAAAGGATCTCAAGAAGATCCTTTGATCTTT
TCTACGGGGTCTGACGCTCAGTGGAACGAAAACTCACGTTAAGGGATTTTGGTCATGAGATTATCAAAAA
GGATCTTCACCTAGATCCTTTTAAATTAAAAATGAAGTTTTAAATCAATCTAAAGTATATATGTGTAACA
TTGGTCTAGTGATTATTTGCCGACTACCTTGGTGATCTCGCCTTTCACGTAGTGAACAAATTCTTCCAAC
TGATCTGCGCGCGAGGCCAAGCGATCTTCTTGTCCAAGATAAGCCTGCCTAGCTTCAAGTATGACGGGCT
GATACTGGGCCGGCAGGCGCTCCATTGCCCAGTCGGCAGCGACATCCTTCGGCGCGATTTTGCCGGTTAC
TGCGCTGTACCAAATGCGGGACAACGTAAGCACTACATTTCGCTCATCGCCAGCCCAGTCGGGCGGCGAG
TTCCATAGCGTTAAGGTTTCATTTAGCGCCTCAAATAGATCCTGTTCAGGAACCGGATCAAAGAGTTCCT
CCGCCGCTGGACCTACCAAGGCAACGCTATGTTCTCTTGCTTTTGTCAGCAAGATAGCCAGATCAATGTC
GATCGTGGCTGGCTCGAAGATACCTGCAAGAATGTCATTGCGCTGCCATTCTCCAAATTGCAGTTCGCGC
TTAGCTGGATAACGCCACGGAATGATGTCGTCGTGCACAACAATGGTGACTTCTACAGCGCGGAGAATCT
CGCTCTCTCCAGGGGAAGCCGAAGTTTCCAAAAGGTCGTTGATCAAAGCTCGCCGCGTTGTTTCATCAAG
CCTTACGGTCACCGTAACCAGCAAATCAATATCACTGTGTGGCTTCAGGCCGCCATCCACTGCGGAGCCG
TACAAATGTACGGCCAGCAACGTCGGTTCGAGATGGCGCTCGATGACGCCAACTACCTCTGATAGTTGAG
TCGATACTTCGGCGATCACCGCTTCCCTCATAACACCCCTTGTATTACTGTTTATGTAAGCAGACAGTTT
TATTGTTCATGATGATATATTTTTATCTTGTGCAATGTAACATCAGAGATTTTGAGACACAACGTGGCTT
TGTTGAATAAATCGAACTTTTGCTGAGTTGAAGGATCAGATCACGCATCTTCCCGACAACGCAGACCGTT
CCGTGGCAAAGCAAAAGTTCAAAATCACCAACTGGTCCACCTACAACAAAGCTCTCATCAACCGTGGCTC
CCTCACTTTCTGGCTGGATGATGGGGCGATTCAGGCGATCCCCATCCAACAGCCCGCCGTCGAGCGGGCT
